>Addgene plasmid #78208 | pTEV5_ RpMatB_4 | depositor full sequence | sequence record 152436 | Full plasmid sequence
CATATATGTCGTACTACCATCACCATCACCATCACGATTACGATATCCCAACTAGTGAAAACCTGTATTT
TCAGGGCGCTAGCATGAACGCCAACCTGTTCGCCCGCCTGTTCGATAAGCTCGACGACCCCCACAAGCTC
GCGATCGAAACCGCGGCCGGGGACAAGATCAGCTACGCCGAGCTGGTGGCGCGGGCGGGCCGCGTCGCCA
ACGTGCTGGTGGCACGCGGCCTGCAGGTCGGCGACCGCGTTGCGGCGCAAACCGAGAAGTCGGTGGAAGC
GCTGGTGCTGTATCTCGCCACGGTGCGGGCCGGCGGCGTGTATCTGCCGCTCAACACCGCCTATACGCTG
CACGAGCTCGATTACTTCATCACCGATGCCGAGCCGAAGATCGTGGTGGCCGATCCGTCCAAGCGCGACG
GGATCGCGGCGATTGCCGCCAAGGTCGGCGCCACGGTGGAGACGCTTGGCCCCGACGGTCGGGGCTCGCT
CACCGATGCGGCAGCTGGAGCCAGCGAGGCGTTCGCCACGATCGACCGCGGCGCCGATGATCTGGCGGCG
ATCCTCTACACCTCAGGGACGGCCGGCCGCTCCAAGGGCGCGATGCTCAGCCACGACAATTTGGCGTCGA
ACTCGCTGACGCTGGTCGATTACTGGCGCTTCACGCCGGATGACGTGCTGATCCACGCGCTGCCGATCTA
TCACACCCATGGATTGTTCGTGGCCAGCAACGTCACGCTGTTCGCGCGCGGATCGATGATCTTCCTGCCG
AAGTTCGATCCCGACAAGATCCTCGACCTGATGGCGCGCGCCACCGTGCTGATGGGTGTGCCGACGTTCT
ACACGCGGCTCTTGCAGAGCCCGCGGCTGACCAAGGAGACGACGGGCCACATGAGGCTGTTCATCTCCGG
GTCGGCGCCGCTGCTCGCCGATACGCATTGCGAATGGTCGGCGAAGACCGGTCACGCCGTGCTCGAGCGC
TACGGCATGGCCGAGACCAACATGAACACCTCGAACCCGTATGACGGCGACCGCGTCCCCGGCGCGGTCG
GCCCGGCGCTGCCCGGCGTTTCGGCGCGCGTGACCGATCCGGAAACCGGCAAGGAACTGCCGCGCGGCGA
CATCGGGATGATCGAGGTGAAGGGCCCGAACGTGTTCAAGGGCTACTGGCGGATGCCGGAGAAGACCAAG
TCTGAATTCCGCGACGACGGCTTCTTCATCACCGGCGACCTCGGCAAGATCGACGAGCGCGGCTACGTCC
ACATCCTCGGCCGCGGCAAGGATCTGGTGATCACCGGCGGCTTCAACGTCTATCCGAAGGAAATCGAGAG
CGAGATCGACGCCATGCCGGGCGTGGTCGAATCCGCGGTGATCGGCGTGCCGCACGCCGATTTCGGCGAG
GGCGTCACTGCCGTGGTGGTGCGCGACAAGGGTGCCACGATCGACGAAGCGTGCGTGCTGCACGGCCTCG
ACGGTCAGCTCGCCAAGTTCAAGATGCCGAAGAAAGTGATCTTCGTCGACGACCTGCCGCGCAACACCAT
GGGTGCGGTCCAGAAGAACGTCCTGCGCGAGACCTACAAGGACATCTACAAGTAAGGATCCGCGGCCGCT
GAGCAATAACTAGCATAACCCCTTGGGGCCTCTAAACGGGTCTTGAGGGGTTTTTTGCTGAAAGGAGGAA
CTATATCCGGATTGGCGAATGGG
[124 nt withheld, positions 1704-1827]
C
[91 nt withheld, positions 1829-1919]
A
[49 nt withheld, positions 1921-1969]
CCTTTGACGTTGGAGTCCACGTTCTTT
[37 nt withheld, positions 1997-2033]
ACCCTATCTCGGTCTATTCTTTTGATTTATAAGGGATTTTGCCGATTTCGGCCTATTGGTTAAAAAATGA
GCTGATTTAACAAAAATTTAACGCGAATTTTAACAAAATATTAACGTTTACAATTTCAGGTGGCACTTTT
CGGGGAAATGTGCGCGGAACCCCTATTTGTTTATTTTTCTAAATACATTCAAATATGTATCCGCTCATGA
GACAATAACCCTGATAAATGCTTCAATAATATTGAAAAAGGAAGAGTATGAGTATTCAACATTTCCGTGT
CGCCCTTATTCCCTTTTTTGCGGCATTTTGCCTTCCTGTTTTTGCTCACCCAGAAACGCTGGTGAAAGTA
AAAGATGCTGAAGATCAGTTGGGTGCACGAGTGGGTTACATCGAACTGGATCTCAACAGCGGTAAGATCC
TTGAGAGTTTTCGCCCCGAAGAACGTTTTCCAATGATGAGCACTTTTAAAGTTCTGCTATGTGGCGCGGT
ATTATCCCGTATTGACGCCGGGCAAGAGCAACTCGGTCGCCGCATACACTATTCTCAGAATGACTTGGTT
GAGTACTCACCAGTCACAGAAAAGCATCTTACGGATGGCATGACAGTAAGAGAATTATGCAGTGCTGCCA
TAACCATGAGTGATAACACTGCGGCCAACTTACTTCTGACAACGATCGGAGGACCGAAGGAGCTAACCGC
TTTTTTGCACAACATGGGGGATCATGTAACTCGCCTTGATCGTTGGGAACCGGAGCTGAATGAAGCCATA
CCAAACGACGAGCGTGACACCACGATGCCTGCAGCAATGGCAACAACGTTGCGCAAACTATTAACTGGCG
AACTACTTACTCTAGCTTCCCGGCAACAATTAATAGACTGGATGGAGGCGGATAAAGTTGCAGGACCACT
TCTGCGCTCGGCCCTTCCGGCTGGCTGGTTTATTGCTGATAAATCTGGAGCCGGTGAGCGTGGGTCTCGC
GGTATCATTGCAGCACTGGGGCCAGATGGTAAGCCCTCCCGTATCGTAGTTATCTACACGACGGGGAGTC
AGGCAACTATGGATGAACGAAATAGACAGATCGCTGAGATAGGTGCCTCACTGATTAAGCATTGGTAACT
GTCAGACCAAGTTTACTCATATATACTTTAGATTGATTTAAAACTTCATTTTTAATTTAAAAGGATCTAG
GTGAAGATCCTTTTTGATAATCTCATGACCAAAATCCCTTAACGTGAGTTTTCGTTCCACTGAGCGTCAG
ACCCCGTAGAAAAGATCAAAGGATCTTCTTGAGATCCTTTTTTTCTGCGCGTAATCTGCTGCTTGCAAAC
AAAAAAACCACCGCTACCAGCGGTGGTTTGTTTGCCGGATCAAGAGCTACCAACTCTTTTTCCGAAGGTA
ACTGGCTTCAGCAGAGCGCAGATACCAAATACTGTCCTTCTAGTGTAGCCGTAGTTAGGCCACCACTTCA
AGAACTCTGTAGCACCGCCTACATACCTCGCTCTGCTAATCCTGTTACCAGCTGCCAGTGGCGATAAGTC
GTGTCTTACCGGGTTGGACTCAAGACGATAGTTACCGGATAAGGCGCAGCGGTCGGGCTGAACGGGGGGT
TCGTGCACACAGCCCAGCTTGGAGCGAACGACCTACACCGAACTGAGATACCTACAGCGTGAGCTATGAG
AAAGCGCCACGCTTCCCGAAGGGAGAAAGGCGGACAGGTATCCGGTAAGCGGCAGGGTCGGAACAGGAGA
GCGCACGAGGGAGCTTCCAGGGGGAAACGCCTGGTATCTTTATAGTCCTGTCGGGTTTCGCCACCTCTGA
CTTGAGCGTCGATTTTTGTGATGCTCGTCAGGGGGGCGGAGCCTATGGAAAAACGCCAGCAACGCGGCCT
TTTTACGGTTCCTGGCCTTTTGCTGGCCTTTTGCTCACATGTTCTTTCCTGCGTTATCCCCTGATTCTGT
GGATAACCGTATTACCGCCTTTGAGTGAGCTGATACCGCTCGCCGCAGCCGAACGACCGAGCGCAGCGAG
TCAGTGAGCGAGGAAGCGGAAGAGCGCCTGATGCGGTATTTTCTCCTTACGCATCTGTGCGGTATTTCAC
ACCGCATATATGGTGCACTCTCAGTACAATCTGCTCTGATGCCGCATAGTTAAGCCAGTATACACTCCGC
TATCGCTACGTGACTGGGTCATGGCTGCGCCCCGACACCCGCCAACACCCGCTGACGCGCCCTGACGGGC
TTGTCTGCTCCCGGCATCCGCTTACAGACAAGCTGTGACCGTCTCCGGGAGCTGCATGTGTCAGAGGTTT
TCACCGTCATCACCGAAACGCGCGAGGCAGCTGCGGTAAAGCTCATCAGCGTGGTCGTGAAGCGATTCAC
AGATGTCTGCCTGTTCATCCGCGTCCAGCTCGTTGAGTTTCTCCAGAAGCGTTAATGTCTGGCTTCTGAT
AAAGCGGGCCATGTTAAGGGCGGTTTTTTCCTGTTTGGTCACTGATGCCTCCGTGTAAGGGGGATTTCTG
TTCATGGGGGTAATGATACCGATGAAACGAGAGAGGATGCTCACGATACGGGTTACTGATGATGAACATG
CCCGGTTACTGGAACGTTGTGAGGGTAAACAACTGGCGGTATGGATGCGGCGGGACCAGAGAAAAATCAC
TCAGGGTCAATGCCAGCGCTTCGTTAATACAGATGTAGGTGTTCCACAGGGTAGCCAGCAGCATCCTGCG
ATGCAGATCCGGAACATAATGGTGCAGGGCGCTGACTTCCGCGTTTCCAGACTTTACGAAACACGGAAAC
CGAAGACCATTCATGTTGTTGCTCAGGTCGCAGACGTTTTGCAGCAGCAGTCGCTTCACGTTCGCTCGCG
TATCGGTGATTCATTCTGCTAACCAGTAAGGCAACCCCGCCAGCCTAGCCGGGTCCTCAACGACAGGAGC
ACGATCATGCGCACCCGTGGGGCCGCCATGCCGGCGATAATGGCCTGCTTCTCGCCGAAACGTTTGGTGG
CGGGACCAGTGACGAAGGCTTGAGCGAGGGCGTGCAAGATTCCGAATACCGCAAGCGACAGGCCGATCAT
CGTCGCGCTCCAGCGAAAGCGGTCCTCGCCGAAAATGACCCAGAGCGCTGCCGGCACCTGTCCTACGAGT
TGCATGATAAAGAAGACAGTCATAAGTGCGGCGACGATAGTCATGCCCCGCGCCCACCGGAAGGAGCTGA
CTGGGTTGAAGGCTCTCAAGGGCATCGGTCGAGATCCCGGTGCCTAATGAGTGAGCTAACTTACATTAAT
TGCGTTGCGCTCACTGCCCGCTTTCCAGTCGGGAAACCTGTCGTGCCAGCTGCATTAATGAATCGGCCAA
CGCGCGGGGAGAGGCGGTTTGCGTATTGGGCGCCAGGGTGGTTTTTCTTTTCACCAGTGAGACGGGCAAC
AGCTGATTGCCCTTCACCGCCTGGCCCTGAGAGAGTTGCAGCAAGCGGTCCACGCTGGTTTGCCCCAGCA
GGCGAAAATCCTGTTTGATGGTGGTTAACGGCGGGATATAACATGAGCTGTCTTCGGTATCGTCGTATCC
CACTACCGAGATATCCGCACCAACGCGCAGCCCGGACTCGGTAATGGCGCGCATTGCGCCCAGCGCCATC
TGATCGTTGGCAACCAGCATCGCAGTGGGAACGATGCCCTCATTCAGCATTTGCATGGTTTGTTGAAAAC
CGGACATGGCACTCCAGTCGCCTTCCCGTTCCGCTATCGGCTGAATTTGATTGCGAGTGAGATATTTATG
CCAGCCAGCCAGACGCAGACGCGCCGAGACAGAACTTAATGGGCCCGCTAACAGCGCGATTTGCTGGTGA
CCCAATGCGACCAGATGCTCCACGCCCAGTCGCGTACCGTCTTCATGGGAGAAAATAATACTGTTGATGG
GTGTCTGGTCAGAGACATCAAGAAATAACGCCGGAACATTAGTGCAGGCAGCTTCCACAGCAATGGCATC
CTGGTCATCCAGCGGATAGTTAATGATCAGCCCACTGACGCGTTGCGCGAGAAGATTGTGCACCGCCGCT
TTACAGGCTTCGACGCCGCTTCGTTCTACCATCGACACCACCACGCTGGCACCCAGTTGATCGGCGCGAG
ATTTAATCGCCGCGACAATTTGCGACGGCGCGTGCAGGGCCAGACTGGAGGTGGCAACGCCAATCAGCAA
CGACTGTTTGCCCGCCAGTTGTTGTGCCACGCGGTTGGGAATGTAATTCAGCTCCGCCATCGCCGCTTCC
ACTTTTTCCCGCGTTTTCGCAGAAACGTGGCTGGCCTGGTTCACCACGCGGGAAACGGTCTGATAAGAGA
CACCGGCATACTCTGCGACATCGTATAACGTTACTGGTTTCACATTCACCACCCTGAATTGACTCTCTTC
CGGGCGCTATCATGCCATACCGCGAAAGGTTTTGCGCCATTCGATGGTGTCCGGGATCTCGACGCTCTCC
CTTATGCGACTCCTGCATTAGGAAGCAGCCCAGTAGTAGGTTGAGGCCGTTGAGCACCGCCGCCGCAAGG
AATGGTGCATGCAAGGAGATGGCGCCCAACAGTCCCCCGGCCACGGGGCCTGCCACCATACCCACGCCGA
AACAAGCGCTCATGAGCCCGAAGTGGCGAGCCCGATCTTCCCCATCGGTGATGTCGGCGATATAGGCGCC
AGCAACCGCACCTGTGGCGCCGGTGATGCCGGCCACGATGCGTCCGGCGTAGAGGATCGAGATCTCGATC
CCGCGAAATTAATACGACTCACTATAGGGGAATTGTGAGCGGATAACAATTCCCCTCTAGAAATAATTTT
GTTTAACTTTAAGAAGGAGATATA
Features (pLannotate 1.2.2; 18 found; start..end, strand, type, name):
     16..35      +  CDS            8xHis (fragment): 8xHis affinity tag
     57..77      +  CDS            TEV site: tobacco etch virus (TEV) protease recognition and cleavage site
   1620..1667    +  terminator     T7 terminator: transcription terminator for bacteriophage T7 RNA polymerase
   1704..2159    +  rep_origin     f1 ori (sequence partly withheld): f1 bacteriophage origin of replication; arrow indicates direction of (+) strand synthesis
   2186..2290    +  promoter       AmpR promoter: bla
   2291..3151    +  CDS            AmpR: β-lactamase; bla; confers resistance to ampicillin, carbenicillin, and related antibiotics
   3322..3904    +  rep_origin     ori: high-copy-number ColE1/pMB1/pBR322/pUC origin of replication
   4090..4232    -  misc_feature   bom: basis of mobility region from pBR322
   4334..4525    -  CDS            rop: Rop protein, which maintains plasmids at low copy number; rop
   4542..4922    +  CDS            YPB1_ECOLX: Protein predicted: Swiss-Prot protein existence level 4. From Escherichia coli.
   4994..5285    -  CDS            TcR (fragment): tetracycline efflux protein; tet; confers resistance to tetracycline
   5300..5321    -  protein_bind   CAP binding site: CAP binding activates transcription in the presence of cAMP. E. coli catabolite activator protein
   5334..6416    -  CDS            lacI: lac repressor; lacI; The lac repressor binds to the lac operator to inhibit transcription in E. coli. This inhibition can be relieved by adding lactose or isopropyl-β-D-thiogalactopyranoside (IPTG).
   6417..6494    -  promoter       lacI promoter: lacI
   6502..6781    -  CDS            TcR (fragment): tetracycline efflux protein; tet; confers resistance to tetracycline
   6803..6821    +  promoter       T7 promoter: promoter for bacteriophage T7 RNA polymerase
   6822..6846    +  protein_bind   lac operator: The lac repressor binds to the lac operator to inhibit transcription in E. coli. This inhibition can be relieved by adding lactose or isopropyl-β-D-thiogalactopyranoside (IPTG). lac repressor encoded by lacI
   6861..6883    +  RBS            RBS: efficient ribosome binding site from bacteriophage T7 gene 10 (Olins and Rangwala, 1989)
