[The description below was written by a language model from this plasmid's Addgene catalogue record and pLannotate feature annotations shown in this document.]
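Description:
pTEV5_ RpMatB_4 is a 6,887 nt bacterial expression plasmid built on the pTEV5 backbone, a pET-style T7 vector. It is maintained in E. coli through a ColE1/pMB1-type origin and selected with ampicillin via the β-lactamase gene. The catalogue lists it as high copy, although the annotation also shows the pBR322-derived bom region and a rop gene, which normally moderates copy number. An f1 origin and two non-functional tetracycline-resistance fragments are backbone remnants. Expression is driven by a T7 promoter followed by a lac operator and the T7 gene 10 ribosome binding site, and it ends at a T7 terminator. A plasmid-borne lacI gene supplies repressor, so transcription needs a host that provides T7 RNA polymerase (a DE3 strain) and can be induced with IPTG.

The insert is matB from Rhodopseudomonas palustris, encoding malonyl-coenzyme A synthetase (RpMatB). The feature table does not annotate it, but it presumably occupies the unannotated stretch between the tag region and the terminator. The protein carries an N-terminal His tag for purification, followed by an annotated TEV protease cleavage site that would allow the tag to be removed. Five substitutions turn the enzyme into a biosensor scaffold:

- R286C and Q457C introduce two cysteines for fluorophore attachment.
- C106A removes the native cysteine.
- K488A abolishes catalytic activity.
- T303A weakens ATP binding.

When labelled with two tetramethylrhodamine iodoacetamide dyes, the purified protein acts as a reagentless ATP sensor with a fluorescence change of about 3-fold. Its Kd is about 40 µM, making this the weak-binding variant of the series. It is suited to following ATP formation up to roughly 100 µM, even in the presence of millimolar ADP.
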