Addgene plasmid #78208: pTEV5_ RpMatB_4
Purpose: Expression of double-cysteine variant of Malonyl-coenzyme A synthetase, RpMatB, as scaffold for ATP biosensor - weak binding
Depositing lab: Martin Webb. Depositing organization: Francis Crick Institute. Publication: Development of a range of fluorescent reagentless biosensors for ATP, based on malonyl-coenzyme A synthetase. Vancraenenbroeck R, Kunzelmann S, Webb MR. PLoS One. 2017 Jun 21;12(6):e0179547. doi: 10.1371/journal.pone.0179547. eCollection 2017. PubMed 28636641.
Backbone
  Vector backbone: pTEV5
  Vector type: Bacterial Expression
Growth in bacteria
  Bacterial resistance: Ampicillin, 100 μg/mL
  Growth temperature: 37°C
  Growth strain: DH5alpha
  Growth instructions: use OverExpress C41(DE3) for protein expression
  Copy number: High Copy
Gene/Insert
  Gene/Insert name: matB (His6 C106A R286C T303A Q457C K488A)
  Species: Rhodopseudomonas palustris
  Mutation: C106A R286C T303A Q457C K488A
  Promoter: T7
  Tag / fusion protein: His6 (N terminal on backbone)
  Cloning method: Restriction Enzyme; 5′ cloning site Unknown (unknown if destroyed); 3′ cloning site Unknown (unknown if destroyed)
  Sequencing primers: 5′ T7; 3′ T7 terminal
Terms and licenses: Academic/Nonprofit Terms; Industry Terms: Not Available to Industry
Depositor comments: The plasmid is used to express Malonyl-coenzyme A synthetase from Rhodopseudomonas palustris (RpMatB), containing a His-tag and the mutations C106A, R286C, T303A, Q457C and K488A: (His6/C106A/R286C/Q457C/K488A/T303A)RpMatB. The protein is modified for use as the scaffold of an ATP biosensor, Rho-RpMatB(T303A). The two cysteine mutations are for label attachment (R286C and Q457C); there is a mutation to prevent enzyme activity (K488A), a mutation to change the wild-type cysteine (C106A), a mutation that weakens ATP binding (T303A) and an N-terminal His-tag to aid purification. When labelled with two 5-iodoacetamidotetramethylrhodamine (5-IATR) fluorophores, this adduct can be used as an ATP biosensor has a fluorescence intensity change of ~3-fold. With a Kd of ~40 μM, this adduct variant can be used to measure ATP formation in the range of up to ~100 μM, in the presence of millimolar ADP.
How to cite: pTEV5_ RpMatB_4 was a gift from Martin Webb (Addgene plasmid # 78208 ; http://n2t.net/addgene:78208 ; RRID:Addgene_78208)
