>Addgene plasmid #78208 | pTEV5_ RpMatB_4 | addgene partial sequence | sequence record 151786 | T7term 5'-GCTAGTTATTGCTCAGCGG-3'
TTGTAGGTCTCGCGCAGGACGTTCTTCTGGACCGCACCCATGGTGTTGCGCGGCAGGTCGTCGACGAAGA
TCACTTTCTTCGGCATCTTGAACTTGGCGAGCTGACCGTCGAGGCCGTGCAGCACGCACGCTTCGTCGAT
CGTGGCACCCTTGTCGCGCACCACCACGGCAGTGACGCCCTCGCCGAAATCGGCGTGCGGCACGCCGATC
ACCGCGGATTCGACCACGCCCGGCATGGCGTCGATCTCGCTCTCGATTTCCTTCGGATAGACGTTGAAGC
CGCCGGTGATCACCAGATCCTTGCCGCGGCCGAGGATGTGGACGTAGCCGCGCTCGTCGATCTTGCCGAG
GTCGCCGGTGATGAAGAAGCCGTCGTCGCGGAATTCAGACTTGGTCTTCTCCGGCATCCGCCAGTAGCCC
TTGAACACGTTCGGGCCCTTCACCTCGATCATCCCGATGTCGCCGCGCGGCAGTTCCTTGCCGGTTTCCG
GATCGGTCACGCGCGCCGAAACGCCGGGCAGCGCCGGGCCGACCGCGCCGGGGACGCGGTCGCCGTCATA
CGGGTTCGAGGTGTTCATGTTGGTCTCGGCCATGCCGTAGCGCTCGAGCACGGCGTGACCGGTCTTCGCC
GACCATTCGCAATGCGTATCGGCGAGCAGCGGCGCCGACCCGGAGATGAACAGCCTCATGTGGCCCGTCG
TCTCCTTGGTCAGCCGCGGGCTCTGCAAGAGCCGCGTGTAGAACGTCGGCACACCCATCAGCACGGTGGC
GCGCGCCATCAGGTCGAGGATCTTGTCGGGATCGAACTTCGGCAGGAAGATCATCGATCCGCGCGCGAAC
AGCGTGACGTTGCTGGCCACGAACAATCCATGGGTGTGATAGATCGGCAGCGCGTGGATCAGCACGTCAT
CCGGCGTGAAGCGCCAGTAATCGACCAGCGTCAGCGAGTTCGACGCCAAATTGTCGTGGCTGAGCATCGC
GCCCTTGGAGCGGCCGGTCGTCCCTGAGGTGTAGAGGATCGCCGCCAGATCATCGGCGCCGCGGTCGATC
GTGGCGAACGCCTCGCTGGCTCCAGCTGCCGCATCGGTGA
