>Addgene plasmid #78208 | pTEV5_ RpMatB_4 | depositor partial sequence | sequence record 152435 | matB (His6 C106A T167A R286C Q457C K488A)
ATGTCGTACTACCATCACCATCACCATCACGATTACGATATCCCAACTAGTGAAAACCTGTATTTTCAGG
GCGCTAGCATGAACGCCAACCTGTTCGCCCGCCTGTTCGATAAGCTCGACGACCCCCACAAGCTCGCGAT
CGAAACCGCGGCCGGGGACAAGATCAGCTACGCCGAGCTGGTGGCGCGGGCGGGCCGCGTCGCCAACGTG
CTGGTGGCACGCGGCCTGCAGGTCGGCGACCGCGTTGCGGCGCAAACCGAGAAGTCGGTGGAAGCGCTGG
TGCTGTATCTCGCCACGGTGCGGGCCGGCGGCGTGTATCTGCCGCTCAACACCGCCTATACGCTGCACGA
GCTCGATTACTTCATCACCGATGCCGAGCCGAAGATCGTGGTGGCCGATCCGTCCAAGCGCGACGGGATC
GCGGCGATTGCCGCCAAGGTCGGCGCCACGGTGGAGACGCTTGGCCCCGACGGTCGGGGCTCGCTCACCG
ATGCGGCAGCTGGAGCCAGCGAGGCGTTCGCCACGATCGACCGCGGCGCCGATGATCTGGCGGCGATCCT
CTACACCTCAGGGACGACCGGCCGCTCCAAGGGCGCGATGCTCAGCCACGACAATTTGGCGTCGAACTCG
CTGACGCTGGTCGATTACTGGCGCTTCACGCCGGATGACGTGCTGATCCACGCGCTGCCGATCTATCACA
CCCATGGATTGTTCGTGGCCAGCAACGTCACGCTGTTCGCGCGCGGATCGATGATCTTCCTGCCGAAGTT
CGATCCCGACAAGATCCTCGACCTGATGGCGCGCGCCACCGTGCTGATGGGTGTGCCGACGTTCTACACG
CGGCTCTTGCAGAGCCCGCGGCTGACCAAGGAGACGACGGGCCACATGAGGCTGTTCATCTCCGGGTCGG
CGCCGCTGCTCGCCGATACGCATTGCGAATGGTCGGCGAAGACCGGTCACGCCGTGCTCGAGCGCTACGG
CATGGCCGAGACCAACATGAACACCTCGAACCCGTATGACGGCGACCGCGTCCCCGGCGCGGTCGGCCCG
GCGCTGCCCGGCGTTTCGGCGCGCGTGACCGATCCGGAAACCGGCAAGGAACTGCCGCGCGGCGACATCG
GGATGATCGAGGTGAAGGGCCCGAACGTGTTCAAGGGCTACTGGCGGATGCCGGAGAAGACCAAGTCTGA
ATTCCGCGACGACGGCTTCTTCATCACCGGCGACCTCGGCAAGATCGACGAGCGCGGCTACGTCCACATC
CTCGGCCGCGGCAAGGATCTGGTGATCACCGGCGGCTTCAACGTCTATCCGAAGGAAATCGAGAGCGAGA
TCGACGCCATGCCGGGCGTGGTCGAATCCGCGGTGATCGGCGTGCCGCACGCCGATTTCGGCGAGGGCGT
CACTGCCGTGGTGGTGCGCGACAAGGGTGCCACGATCGACGAAGCGTGCGTGCTGCACGGCCTCGACGGT
CAGCTCGCCAAGTTCAAGATGCCGAAGAAAGTGATCTTCGTCGACGACCTGCCGCGCAACACCATGGGTG
CGGTCCAGAAGAACGTCCTGCGCGAGACCTACAAGGACATCTACAAGTAA
