>Addgene plasmid #78208 | pTEV5_ RpMatB_4 | addgene partial sequence | sequence record 152437 | T7 5'-TAATACGACTCACTATAGGG-3'
AATTCCCCTCTAGAAATAATTTTGTTTAACTTTAAGAAGGAGATATACATATATGTCGTACTACCATCAC
CATCACCATCACGATTACGATATCCCAACTAGTGAAAACCTGTATTTTCAGGGCGCTAGCATGAACGCCA
ACCTGTTCGCCCGCCTGTTCGATAAGCTCGACGACCCCCACAAGCTCGCGATCGAAACCGCGGCCGGGGA
CAAGATCAGCTACGCCGAGCTGGTGGCGCGGGCGGGCCGCGTCGCCAACGTGCTGGTGGCACGCGGCCTG
CAGGTCGGCGACCGCGTTGCGGCGCAAACCGAGAAGTCGGTGGAAGCGCTGGTGCTGTATCTCGCCACGG
TGCGGGCCGGCGGCGTGTATCTGCCGCTCAACACCGCCTATACGCTGCACGAGCTCGATTACTTCATCAC
CGATGCCGAGCCGAAGATCGTGGTGGCCGATCCGTCCAAGCGCGACGGGATCGCGGCGATTGCCGCCAAG
GTCGGCGCCACGGTGGAGACGCTTGGCCCCGACGGTCGGGGCTCGCTCACCGATGCGGCAGCTGGAGCCA
GCGAGGCGTTCGCCACGATCGACCGCGGCGCCGATGATCTGGCGGCGATCCTCTACACCTCAGGGACGAC
CGGCCGCTCCAAGGGCGCGATGCTCAGCCACGACAATTTGGCGTCGAACTCGCTGACGCTGGTCGATTAC
TGGCGCTTCACGCCGGATGACGTGCTGATCCACGCGCTGCCGATCTATCACACCCATGGATTGTTCGTGG
CCAGCAACGTCACGCTGTTCGCGCGCGGATCGATGATCTTCCTGCCGAAGTTCGATCCCGACAAGATCCT
CGACCTGATGGCGCGCGCCACCGTGCTGATGGGTGTGCCGACGTTCTACACGCGGCTCTTGCAGAGCCCG
CGGCTGACCAAGGAGACGACGGGCCAC
